>Addgene plasmid #120310 | Ilmol | addgene full sequence | sequence record 236108 | Addgene NGS Result
TCGACGGATCGGGAGATCTCCCGATCCCCTATGGTGCACTCTCAGTACAATCTGCTCTGATGCCGCATAG
TTAAGCCAGTATCTGCTCCCTGCTTGTGTGTTGGAGGTCGCTGAGTAGTGCGCGAGCAAAATTTAAGCTA
CAACAAGGCAAGGCTTGACCGACAATTGCATGAAGAATCTGCTTAGGGTTAGGCGTTTTGCGCTGCTTCG
CGATGTACGGGCCAGATATACGCGTTGACATTGATTATTGACTAGTTATTAATAGTAATCAATTACGGGG
TCATTAGTTCATAGCCCATATATGGAGTTCCGCGTTACATAACTTACGGTAAATGGCCCGCCTGGCTGAC
CGCCCAACGACCCCCGCCCATTGACGTCAATAATGACGTATGTTCCCATAGTAACGCCAATAGGGACTTT
CCATTGACGTCAATGGGTGGAGTATTTACGGTAAACTGCCCACTTGGCAGTACATCAAGTGTATCATATG
CCAAGTACGCCCCCTATTGACGTCAATGACGGTAAATGGCCCGCCTGGCATTATGCCCAGTACATGACCT
TATGGGACTTTCCTACTTGGCAGTACATCTACGTATTAGTCATCGCTATTACCATGGTGATGCGGTTTTG
GCAGTACATCAATGGGCGTGGATAGCGGTTTGACTCACGGGGATTTCCAAGTCTCCACCCCATTGACGTC
AATGGGAGTTTGTTTTGGCACCAAAATCAACGGGACTTTCCAAAATGTCGTAACAACTCCGCCCCATTGA
CGCAAATGGGCGGTAGGCGTGTACGGTGGGAGGTCTATATAAGCAGAGCTCTCTGGCTAACTAGAGAACC
CACTGCTTACTGGCTTATCGAAATTAATACGACTCACTATAGGGAGACCCAAGCTGGCTAGCGCCACCAT
GGAGGGATTCGACGGTTCAGATTTTAGTCCTCCAGCTGATTTAGTTGGCGTTGACGGTGCAGTCATGCGG
AACGTCGTTGACGTCACGATAAATGGTGACGTCACTGCTCCGCCGAAAGCTGCGCCAAGAAAAAGTGAAT
CGGTAAAGAAAGTTCATTGGAATGATGTAGACCAAGGACCGAGTGAAAAACCAGAGACAAGACAGGAGGA
ACGAATAGATATACCCGAGATTTCAGGTCTATGGTGGGGCGAGAATGAACATGGAGTGGACGATGGGAGA
ATGGAGATACCTACTACTGGTGTAGGTCGCGTCCAGTTTCGCATTCGAGCAGTGATTGATCATCTAGGGA
TGCGAGTCTTTGGAGTCTTCCTAATTTTCTTGGACATCATCCTCATGATCATTGATCTCAGTCTTATCGA
TAAAAGTGAATCTTCACAATCCTTTTATGACGGGATGGACTTGGCTCTTTCTTGTTATTTCATGCTGGAT
TTAGGATTAAGGATATTTGCCTACGGGCCCAAGCTTTTCTTCACCAACCCTTGGGAGGTGGCTGATGGTT
TGATTATCGTTGTCACATTCGTCGTCACGATATTTTACACTGTGTTAGATGAATACGGTACCGAAACAGG
AGCCGATGGTTTGGGGCAGTTGGTTGTGTTGGCCCGTTTGCTGCGTGTGGTTATCTTAGCAAGAATATTT
TATTCCAGACAACAAATGAAGGCTTCAAGCAGAGGGGATCCCATGGTGAGCAAGGGCGAGGAGGTCATCA
AAGAGTTCATGCGCTTCAAGGTGCGCATGGAGGGCTCCATGAACGGCCACGAGTTCGAGATCGAGGGCGA
GGGCGAGGGCCGCCCCTACGAGGGCACCCAGACCGCCAAGCTGAAGGTGACCAAGGGCGGCCCCCTGCCC
TTCGCCTGGGACATCCTGTCCCCCCAGTTCATGTACGGCTCCAAGGCGTACGTGAAGCACCCCGCCGACA
TCCCCGATTACAAGAAGCTGTCCTTCCCCGAGGGCTTCAAGTGGGAGCGCGTGATGAACTTCGAGGACGG
CGGTCTGGTGACCGTGACCCAGGACTCCTCCCTGCAGGACGGCACGCTGATCTACAAGGTGAAGATGCGC
GGCACCAACTTCCCCCCCGACGGCCCCGTAATGCAGAAGAAGACCATGGGCTGGGAGGCCTCCACCGAGC
GCCTGTACCCCCGCGACGGCGTGCTGAGAGGCGAGATCCACCAGGCCCTGAAGCTGAAGGACGGCGGCCA
CTACCTGGTGGAGTTCAAGACCATCTACATGGCCAAGAAGCCCGTGCAACTGCCCGGATACTACTACGTG
GACACCAAGCTGGACATCACCTCCCACAACGAGGACTACACCATCGTGGAACAGTACGAGCGCTCCGAGG
GCCGCCACCACCTGTTCCTGTACGGCATGGACGAGCTGTACAAGTGATCTAGAACTCGAGTCTAGAGGGC
CCGTTTAAACCCGCTGATCAGCCTCGACTGTGCCTTCTAGTTGCCAGCCATCTGTTGTTTGCCCCTCCCC
CGTGCCTTCCTTGACCCTGGAAGGTGCCACTCCCACTGTCCTTTCCTAATAAAATGAGGAAATTGCATCG
CATTGTCTGAGTAGGTGTCATTCTATTCTGGGGGGTGGGGTGGGGCAGGACAGCAAGGGGGAGGATTGGG
AAGACAATAGCAGGCATGCTGGGGATGCGGTGGGCTCTATGGCTTCTGAGGCGGAAAGAACCAGCTGGGG
CTCTAGGGGGTATCCCC
[124 nt withheld, positions 2678-2801]
C
[91 nt withheld, positions 2803-2893]
A
[49 nt withheld, positions 2895-2943]
CCTTTGACGTTGGAGTCCACGTTCTTT
[37 nt withheld, positions 2971-3007]
ACCCTATCTCGGTCTATTCTTTTGATTTATAAGGGATTTTGCCGATTTCGGCCTATTGGTTAAAAAATGA
GCTGATTTAACAAAAATTTAACGCGAATTAATTCTGTGGAATGTGTGTCAGTTAGGGTGTGGAAAGTCCC
CAGGCTCCCCAGCAGGCAGAAGTATGCAAAGCATGCATCTCAATTAGTCAGCAACCAGGTGTGGAAAGTC
CCCAGGCTCCCCAGCAGGCAGAAGTATGCAAAGCATGCATCTCAATTAGTCAGCAACCATAGTCCCGCCC
CTAACTCCGCCCATCCCGCCCCTAACTCCGCCCAGTTCCGCCCATTCTCCGCCCCATGGCTGACTAATTT
TTTTTATTTATGCAGAGGCCGAGGCCGCCTCTGCCTCTGAGCTATTCCAGAAGTAGTGAGGAGGCTTTTT
TGGAGGCCTAGGCTTTTGCAAAAAGCTCCCGGGAGCTTGTATATCCATTTTCGGATCTGATCAGCACGTG
ATGAAAAAGCCTGAACTCACCGCGACGTCTGTCGAGAAGTTTCTGATCGAAAAGTTCGACAGCGTCTCCG
ACCTGATGCAGCTCTCGGAGGGCGAAGAATCTCGTGCTTTCAGCTTCGATGTAGGAGGGCGTGGATATGT
CCTGCGGGTAAATAGCTGCGCCGATGGTTTCTACAAAGATCGTTATGTTTATCGGCACTTTGCATCGGCC
GCGCTCCCGATTCCGGAAGTGCTTGACATTGGGGAATTCAGCGAGAGCCTGACCTATTGCATCTCCCGCC
GTGCACAGGGTGTCACGTTGCAAGACCTGCCTGAAACCGAACTGCCCGCTGTTCTGCAGCCGGTCGCGGA
GGCCATGGATGCGATCGCTGCGGCCGATCTTAGCCAGACGAGCGGGTTCGGCCCATTCGGACCGCAAGGA
ATCGGTCAATACACTACATGGCGTGATTTCATATGCGCGATTGCTGATCCCCATGTGTATCACTGGCAAA
CTGTGATGGACGACACCGTCAGTGCGTCCGTCGCGCAGGCTCTCGATGAGCTGATGCTTTGGGCCGAGGA
CTGCCCCGAAGTCCGGCACCTCGTGCACGCGGATTTCGGCTCCAACAATGTCCTGACGGACAATGGCCGC
ATAACAGCGGTCATTGACTGGAGCGAGGCGATGTTCGGGGATTCCCAATACGAGGTCGCCAACATCTTCT
TCTGGAGGCCGTGGTTGGCTTGTATGGAGCAGCAGACGCGCTACTTCGAGCGGAGGCATCCGGAGCTTGC
AGGATCGCCGCGGCTCCGGGCGTATATGCTCCGCATTGGTCTTGACCAACTCTATCAGAGCTTGGTTGAC
GGCAATTTCGATGATGCAGCTTGGGCGCAGGGTCGATGCGACGCAATCGTCCGATCCGGAGCCGGGACTG
TCGGGCGTACACAAATCGCCCGCAGAAGCGCGGCCGTCTGGACCGATGGCTGTGTAGAAGTACTCGCCGA
TAGTGGAAACCGACGCCCCAGCACTCGTCCGAGGGCAAAGGAATAGCACGTGCTACGAGATTTCGATTCC
ACCGCCGCCTTCTATGAAAGGTTGGGCTTCGGAATCGTTTTCCGGGACGCCGGCTGGATGATCCTCCAGC
GCGGGGATCTCATGCTGGAGTTCTTCGCCCACCCCAACTTGTTTATTGCAGCTTATAATGGTTACAAATA
AAGCAATAGCATCACAAATTTCACAAATAAAGCATTTTTTTCACTGCATTCTAGTTGTGGTTTGTCCAAA
CTCATCAATGTATCTTATCATGTCTGTATACCGTCGACCTCTAGCTAGAGCTTGGCGTAATCATGGTCAT
AGCTGTTTCCTGTGTGAAATTGTTATCCGCTCACAATTCCACACAACATACGAGCCGGAAGCATAAAGTG
TAAAGCCTGGGGTGCCTAATGAGTGAGCTAACTCACATTAATTGCGTTGCGCTCACTGCCCGCTTTCCAG
TCGGGAAACCTGTCGTGCCAGCTGCATTAATGAATCGGCCAACGCGCGGGGAGAGGCGGTTTGCGTATTG
GGCGCTCTTCCGCTTCCTCGCTCACTGACTCGCTGCGCTCGGTCGTTCGGCTGCGGCGAGCGGTATCAGC
TCACTCAAAGGCGGTAATACGGTTATCCACAGAATCAGGGGATAACGCAGGAAAGAACATGTGAGCAAAA
GGCCAGCAAAAGGCCAGGAACCGTAAAAAGGCCGCGTTGCTGGCGTTTTTCCATAGGCTCCGCCCCCCTG
ACGAGCATCACAAAAATCGACGCTCAAGTCAGAGGTGGCGAAACCCGACAGGACTATAAAGATACCAGGC
GTTTCCCCCTGGAAGCTCCCTCGTGCGCTCTCCTGTTCCGACCCTGCCGCTTACCGGATACCTGTCCGCC
TTTCTCCCTTCGGGAAGCGTGGCGCTTTCTCATAGCTCACGCTGTAGGTATCTCAGTTCGGTGTAGGTCG
TTCGCTCCAAGCTGGGCTGTGTGCACGAACCCCCCGTTCAGCCCGACCGCTGCGCCTTATCCGGTAACTA
TCGTCTTGAGTCCAACCCGGTAAGACACGACTTATCGCCACTGGCAGCAGCCACTGGTAACAGGATTAGC
AGAGCGAGGTATGTAGGCGGTGCTACAGAGTTCTTGAAGTGGTGGCCTAACTACGGCTACACTAGAAGAA
CAGTATTTGGTATCTGCGCTCTGCTGAAGCCAGTTACCTTCGGAAAAAGAGTTGGTAGCTCTTGATCCGG
CAAACAAACCACCGCTGGTAGCGGTGGTTTTTTTGTTTGCAAGCAGCAGATTACGCGCAGAAAAAAAGGA
TCTCAAGAAGATCCTTTGATCTTTTCTACGGGGTCTGACGCTCAGTGGAACGAAAACTCACGTTAAGGGA
TTTTGGTCATGAGATTATCAAAAAGGATCTTCACCTAGATCCTTTTAAATTAAAAATGAAGTTTTAAATC
AATCTAAAGTATATATGAGTAAACTTGGTCTGACAGTTACCAATGCTTAATCAGTGAGGCACCTATCTCA
GCGATCTGTCTATTTCGTTCATCCATAGTTGCCTGACTCCCCGTCGTGTAGATAACTACGATACGGGAGG
GCTTACCATCTGGCCCCAGTGCTGCAATGATACCGCGAGACCCACGCTCACCGGCTCCAGATTTATCAGC
AATAAACCAGCCAGCCGGAAGGGCCGAGCGCAGAAGTGGTCCTGCAACTTTATCCGCCTCCATCCAGTCT
ATTAATTGTTGCCGGGAAGCTAGAGTAAGTAGTTCGCCAGTTAATAGTTTGCGCAACGTTGTTGCCATTG
CTACAGGCATCGTGGTGTCACGCTCGTCGTTTGGTATGGCTTCATTCAGCTCCGGTTCCCAACGATCAAG
GCGAGTTACATGATCCCCCATGTTGTGCAAAAAAGCGGTTAGCTCCTTCGGTCCTCCGATCGTTGTCAGA
AGTAAGTTGGCCGCAGTGTTATCACTCATGGTTATGGCAGCACTGCATAATTCTCTTACTGTCATGCCAT
CCGTAAGATGCTTTTCTGTGACTGGTGAGTACTCAACCAAGTCATTCTGAGAATAGTGTATGCGGCGACC
GAGTTGCTCTTGCCCGGCGTCAATACGGGATAATACCGCGCCACATAGCAGAACTTTAAAAGTGCTCATC
ATTGGAAAACGTTCTTCGGGGCGAAAACTCTCAAGGATCTTACCGCTGTTGAGATCCAGTTCGATGTAAC
CCACTCGTGCACCCAACTGATCTTCAGCATCTTTTACTTTCACCAGCGTTTCTGGGTGAGCAAAAACAGG
AAGGCAAAATGCCGCAAAAAAGGGAATAAGGGCGACACGGAAATGTTGAATACTCATACTCTTCCTTTTT
CAATATTATTGAAGCATTTATCAGGGTTATTGTCTCATGAGCGGATACATATTTGAATGTATTTAGAAAA
ATAAACAAATAGGGGTTCCGCGCACATTTCCCCGAAAAGTGCCACCTGACG
Features (pLannotate 1.2.2; 20 found; start..end, strand, type, name):
     30..82      -  misc_feature   bom (fragment): basis of mobility region from pBR322
    237..616     +  enhancer       CMV enhancer: human cytomegalovirus immediate early enhancer
    617..820     +  promoter       CMV promoter: human cytomegalovirus (CMV) immediate early promoter
    816..849     +  LTR            5' LTR (truncated) (fragment): truncated 5' long terminal repeat (LTR) from HIV-1
    865..883     +  promoter       T7 promoter: promoter for bacteriophage T7 RNA polymerase
   1653..2354    +  CDS            dTomato: dTomato is a basic (constitutively fluorescent) orange fluorescent protein published in 2004, derived from Discosoma sp.. It is reported to be a somewhat slowly-maturing dimer with low acid sensitivity.
   2408..2632    +  polyA_signal   bGH poly(A) signal: bovine growth hormone polyadenylation signal
   2636..2657    +  promoter       SV40 promoter (fragment): SV40 enhancer and early promoter
   2678..3106    +  rep_origin     f1 ori (sequence partly withheld): f1 bacteriophage origin of replication; arrow indicates direction of (+) strand synthesis
   3120..3449    +  promoter       SV40 promoter: SV40 enhancer and early promoter
   3498..4523    +  CDS            HygR: aminoglycoside phosphotransferase from E. coli; aph(4)-Ia; confers resistance to hygromycin
   4533..4658    +  CDS            ble (fragment): BLE_KLEPN - Experimental evidence at protein level: Swiss-Prot protein existence level 1. Binding protein with a strong affinity to the bleomycin family of antibiotics. Binds to CL990; an antimitotic-antibiotic compound. From Klebsiella pneumoniae.
   4653..4774    +  polyA_signal   SV40 poly(A) signal: SV40 polyadenylation signal
   4847..4863    -  protein_bind   lac operator: The lac repressor binds to the lac operator to inhibit transcription in E. coli. This inhibition can be relieved by adding lactose or isopropyl-β-D-thiogalactopyranoside (IPTG). lac repressor encoded by lacI
   4871..4901    -  promoter       lac promoter: promoter for the E. coli lac operon
   4916..4937    -  protein_bind   CAP binding site: CAP binding activates transcription in the presence of cAMP. E. coli catabolite activator protein
   4950..5042    -  CDS            lacI (fragment): lac repressor; lacI; The lac repressor binds to the lac operator to inhibit transcription in E. coli. This inhibition can be relieved by adding lactose or isopropyl-β-D-thiogalactopyranoside (IPTG).
   5225..5813    -  rep_origin     ori: high-copy-number ColE1/pMB1/pBR322/pUC origin of replication
   5984..6844    -  CDS            AmpR: β-lactamase; bla; confers resistance to ampicillin, carbenicillin, and related antibiotics
   6845..6949    -  promoter       AmpR promoter: bla
