[The description below was written by a language model from this plasmid's Addgene catalogue record and pLannotate feature annotations shown in this document.]
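Description:
Ilmol is a mammalian expression plasmid built on a hygromycin-selectable pcDNA3.1 backbone, about 6.9–7.0 kb in total, that encodes a red-shifted genetically encoded voltage indicator (GEVI). It is propagated in E. coli through a high-copy ColE1/pUC-type origin with ampicillin selection from a β-lactamase gene under its own promoter. An f1 origin is also present. For stable selection in mammalian cells, an SV40 enhancer/early promoter drives a hygromycin phosphotransferase gene terminated by an SV40 polyadenylation signal.

The payload is a synthetic insert of roughly 1.5 kb cloned between NheI and XhoI sites, which were retained. It is transcribed from the human CMV immediate-early enhancer and promoter and terminated by the bovine growth hormone poly(A) signal. A T7 promoter lies just upstream of the insert. According to the record, the protein consists of a triple-mutant voltage-sensing domain derived from a Ciona protein, joined through an optimized linker to the dimeric red-orange fluorescent protein dTomato carrying a K159R substitution. The feature table annotates only the dTomato portion at the 3′ end of the insert. The unannotated stretch of about 770 bp between the T7 promoter and dTomato presumably holds the voltage-sensing domain and linker. Several short hits in the table (an HIV-1 LTR fragment, a ble fragment, a lacI fragment and lac promoter/operator elements) appear to be backbone remnants or partial matches rather than functional parts.

In sensors of this type, membrane potential changes move the voltage-sensing domain and alter the fluorescence of the attached protein. The associated publication title indicates use for optical recording of voltage, including population signals in brain slice.
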