Addgene plasmid #120310: Ilmol
Purpose: A red-shifted GEVI consists of triple mutant ciona based voltage sensing domain with optimized linker and dTomato K159R.
Depositing lab: Bradley Baker. Depositing organization: Korea Institute of Science and Technology. Publication: A dimeric fluorescent protein yields a bright, red-shifted GEVI capable of population signals in brain slice. Yi B, Kang BE, Lee S, Braubach S, Baker BJ. Sci Rep. 2018 Oct 12;8(1):15199. doi: 10.1038/s41598-018-33297-y. PubMed 30315245.
Backbone
  Vector backbone: pcDNA3.1
  Backbone size w/o insert (bp): 5500
  Total vector size (bp): 6900
  Vector type: Mammalian Expression
  Selectable markers: Hygromycin
Growth in bacteria
  Bacterial resistance: Ampicillin, 100 μg/mL
  Growth temperature: 37°C
  Growth strain: DH5alpha
  Copy number: High Copy
Gene/Insert
  Gene/Insert name: Ilmol (alt name: Ilmol)
  Species: Synthetic
  Insert size (bp): 1474
  Promoter: CMV
  Cloning method: Restriction Enzyme; 5′ cloning site NheI (not destroyed); 3′ cloning site XhoI (not destroyed)
  Sequencing primers: 5′ CMV-forward; 3′ BGH-R
Terms and licenses: Academic/Nonprofit Terms; Industry Terms: Not Available to Industry
How to cite: Ilmol was a gift from Bradley Baker (Addgene plasmid # 120310 ; http://n2t.net/addgene:120310 ; RRID:Addgene_120310)
